>Addgene plasmid #99686 | pAAV-EFS-dSa-VPR mini. | addgene full sequence | sequence record 194608 | Addgene NGS Result
AAAACCTCTGACACATGCAGCTCCCGGAGACGGTCACAGCTTGTCTGTAAGCGGATGCCGGGAGCAGACA
AGCCCGTCAGGGCGCGTCAGCGGGTGTTGGCGGGTGTCGGGGCTGGCTTAACTATGCGGCATCAGAGCAG
ATTGTACTGAGAGTGCACCATAAAATTGTAAACGTTAATATTTTGTTAAAATTCGCGTTAAATTTTTGTT
AAATCAGCTCATTTTTTAACCAATAGACCGAAATCGGCAAAATCCCTTATAAATCAAAAGAATAGCCCGA
GATAGAGT
[37 nt withheld, positions 289-325]
AAAGAACGTGGACTCCAACGTCAAAGG
[141 nt withheld, positions 353-493]
G
[46 nt withheld, positions 495-540]
A
[95 nt withheld, positions 542-636]
TATGCGGTGTGAAATACCGCACAGATGCGTAAGGAGAAAATACCGCATCAGGCGCCCCTGCAGGCAGCTG
CGCGCTCGCTCGCTCACTGAGGCCGCCCGGGCAAAGCCCGGGCGTCGGGCGACCTTTGGTCGCCCGGCCT
CAGTGAGCGAGCGAGCGCGCAGAGAGGGAGTGGCCAACTCCATCACTAGGGGTTCCTGCGGCCGCCTCGA
GTAGGTCTTGAAAGGAGTGGGAATTGGCTCCGGTGCCCGTCAGTGGGCAGAGCGCACATCGCCCACAGTC
CCCGAGAAGTTGGGGGGAGGGGTCGGCAATTGATCCGGTGCCTAGAGAAGGTGGCGCGGGGTAAACTGGG
AAAGTGATGTCGTGTACTGGCTCCGCCTTTTTCCCGAGGGTGGGGGAGAACCGTATATAAGTGCAGTAGT
CGCCGTGAACGTTCTTTTTCGCAACGGGTTTGCCGCCAGAACACAGGACCGGTGCCACCATGGCCCCAAA
GAAGAAGCGGAAGGTCGGTATCCACGGAGTCCCAGCAGCCAAGCGGAACTACATCCTGGGCCTGGCCATC
GGCATCACCAGCGTGGGCTACGGCATCATCGACTACGAGACACGGGACGTGATCGATGCCGGCGTGCGGC
TGTTCAAAGAGGCCAACGTGGAAAACAACGAGGGCAGGCGGAGCAAGAGAGGCGCCAGAAGGCTGAAGCG
GCGGAGGCGGCATAGAATCCAGAGAGTGAAGAAGCTGCTGTTCGACTACAACCTGCTGACCGACCACAGC
GAGCTGAGCGGCATCAACCCCTACGAGGCCAGAGTGAAGGGCCTGAGCCAGAAGCTGAGCGAGGAAGAGT
TCTCTGCCGCCCTGCTGCACCTGGCCAAGAGAAGAGGCGTGCACAACGTGAACGAGGTGGAAGAGGACAC
CGGCAACGAGCTGTCCACCAAAGAGCAGATCAGCCGGAACAGCAAGGCCCTGGAAGAGAAATACGTGGCC
GAACTGCAGCTGGAACGGCTGAAGAAAGACGGCGAAGTGCGGGGCAGCATCAACAGATTCAAGACCAGCG
ACTACGTGAAAGAAGCCAAACAGCTGCTGAAGGTGCAGAAGGCCTACCACCAGCTGGACCAGAGCTTCAT
CGACACCTACATCGACCTGCTGGAAACCCGGCGGACCTACTATGAGGGACCTGGCGAGGGCAGCCCCTTC
GGCTGGAAGGACATCAAAGAATGGTACGAGATGCTGATGGGCCACTGCACCTACTTCCCCGAGGAACTGC
GGAGCGTGAAGTACGCCTACAACGCCGACCTGTACAACGCCCTGAACGACCTGAACAATCTCGTGATCAC
CAGGGACGAGAACGAGAAGCTGGAATATTACGAGAAGTTCCAGATCATCGAGAACGTGTTCAAGCAGAAG
AAGAAGCCCACCCTGAAGCAGATCGCCAAAGAAATCCTCGTGAACGAAGAGGATATTAAGGGCTACAGAG
TGACCAGCACCGGCAAGCCCGAGTTCACCAACCTGAAGGTGTACCACGACATCAAGGACATTACCGCCCG
GAAAGAGATTATTGAGAACGCCGAGCTGCTGGATCAGATTGCCAAGATCCTGACCATCTACCAGAGCAGC
GAGGACATCCAGGAAGAACTGACCAATCTGAACTCCGAGCTGACCCAGGAAGAGATCGAGCAGATCTCTA
ATCTGAAGGGCTATACCGGCACCCACAACCTGAGCCTGAAGGCCATCAACCTGATCCTGGACGAGCTGTG
GCACACCAACGACAACCAGATCGCTATCTTCAACCGGCTGAAGCTGGTGCCCAAGAAGGTGGACCTGTCC
CAGCAGAAAGAGATCCCCACCACCCTGGTGGACGACTTCATCCTGAGCCCCGTCGTGAAGAGAAGCTTCA
TCCAGAGCATCAAAGTGATCAACGCCATCATCAAGAAGTACGGCCTGCCCAACGACATCATTATCGAGCT
GGCCCGCGAGAAGAACTCCAAGGACGCCCAGAAAATGATCAACGAGATGCAGAAGCGGAACCGGCAGACC
AACGAGCGGATCGAGGAAATCATCCGGACCACCGGCAAAGAGAACGCCAAGTACCTGATCGAGAAGATCA
AGCTGCACGACATGCAGGAAGGCAAGTGCCTGTACAGCCTGGAAGCCATCCCTCTGGAAGATCTGCTGAA
CAACCCCTTCAACTATGAGGTGGACCACATCATCCCCAGAAGCGTGTCCTTCGACAACAGCTTCAACAAC
AAGGTGCTCGTGAAGCAGGAAGAAGCCAGCAAGAAGGGCAACCGGACCCCATTCCAGTACCTGAGCAGCA
GCGACAGCAAGATCAGCTACGAAACCTTCAAGAAGCACATCCTGAATCTGGCCAAGGGCAAGGGCAGAAT
CAGCAAGACCAAGAAAGAGTATCTGCTGGAAGAACGGGACATCAACAGGTTCTCCGTGCAGAAAGACTTC
ATCAACCGGAACCTGGTGGATACCAGATACGCCACCAGAGGCCTGATGAACCTGCTGCGGAGCTACTTCA
GAGTGAACAACCTGGACGTGAAAGTGAAGTCCATCAATGGCGGCTTCACCAGCTTTCTGCGGCGGAAGTG
GAAGTTTAAGAAAGAGCGGAACAAGGGGTACAAGCACCACGCCGAGGACGCCCTGATCATTGCCAACGCC
GATTTCATCTTCAAAGAGTGGAAGAAACTGGACAAGGCCAAAAAAGTGATGGAAAACCAGATGTTCGAGG
AAAAGCAGGCCGAGAGCATGCCCGAGATCGAAACCGAGCAGGAGTACAAAGAGATCTTCATCACCCCCCA
CCAGATCAAGCACATTAAGGACTTCAAGGACTACAAGTACAGCCACCGGGTGGACAAGAAGCCTAATAGA
GAGCTGATTAACGACACCCTGTACTCCACCCGGAAGGACGACAAGGGCAACACCCTGATCGTGAACAATC
TGAACGGCCTGTACGACAAGGACAATGACAAGCTGAAAAAGCTGATCAACAAGAGCCCCGAAAAGCTGCT
GATGTACCACCACGACCCCCAGACCTACCAGAAACTGAAGCTGATTATGGAACAGTACGGCGACGAGAAG
AATCCCCTGTACAAGTACTACGAGGAAACCGGGAACTACCTGACCAAGTACTCCAAAAAGGACAACGGCC
CCGTGATCAAGAAGATTAAGTATTACGGCAACAAACTGAACGCCCATCTGGACATCACCGACGACTACCC
CAACAGCAGAAACAAGGTCGTGAAGCTGTCCCTGAAGCCCTACAGATTCGACGTGTACCTGGACAATGGC
GTGTACAAGTTCGTGACCGTGAAGAATCTGGATGTGATCAAAAAAGAAAACTACTACGAAGTGAATAGCA
AGTGCTATGAGGAAGCTAAGAAGCTGAAGAAGATCAGCAACCAGGCCGAGTTTATCGCCTCCTTCTACAA
CAACGATCTGATCAAGATCAACGGCGAGCTGTATAGAGTGATCGGCGTGAACAACGACCTGCTGAACCGG
ATCGAAGTGAACATGATCGACATCACCTACCGCGAGTACCTGGAAAACATGAACGACAAGAGGCCCCCCA
GGATCATTAAGACAATCGCCTCCAAGACCCAGAGCATTAAGAAGTACAGCACAGACATTCTGGGCAACCT
GTATGAAGTGAAATCTAAGAAGCACCCTCAGATCATCAAAAAGGGCAAAAGGCCGGCGGCCACGAAAAAG
GCCGGCCAGGCAAAAAAGAAAAAGGGATCCGAGGCCAGCGGTTCCGGACGGGCTGACGCATTGGACGATT
TTGATCTGGATATGCTGGGAAGTGACGCCCTCGATGATTTTGACCTTGACATGCTTGGTTCGGATGCCCT
TGATGACTTTGACCTCGACATGCTCGGCAGTGACGCCCTTGATGATTTCGACCTGGACATGCTGATTAAC
TCTAGAAGTTCCGGATCTCCGAAAAAGAAACGCAAAGTTGGTTCGGGAGGTGGTTCGGGTGGCTCTGGAT
CAGTGCTGCCTCAGGCTCCTGCTCCTGCACCAGCTCCAGCCATGGTGTCTGCACTGGCTCAGGCACCAGC
ACCCGTGCCTGTGCTGGCTCCTGGACCTCCACAGGCTGTGGCTCCACCAGCCCCTAAACCTACACAGGCC
GGCGAGGGCACACTGTCTGAAGCTCTGCTGCAGCTGCAGTTCGACGACGAGGATCTGGGAGCCCTGCTGG
GAAACAGCACCGATCCTGCCGTGTTCACCGACCTGGCCAGCGTGGACAACAGCGAGTTCCAGCAGCTGCT
GAACCAGGGCATCCCTGTGGCCCCTCACACCACCGAGCCCATGCTGATGGAATACCCCGAGGCCATCACC
CGGCTCGTGACAGGCGCTCAGAGGCCTCCTGATCCAGCTCCTGCCCCTCTGGGAGCACCAGGCCTGCCTA
ATGGACTGCTGTCTGGCGACGAGGACTTCAGCTCTATCGCCGATATGGATTTCTCAGCCTTGCTGTCAGG
CGGTGGTAGTGGTGGGAGCGGTAGTGACCTTTCCCATCCGCCCCCAAGGGGCCATCTGGATGAGCTGACA
ACCACACTTGAGTCCATGACCGAGGATCTGAACCTGGACTCACCCCTGACCCCGGAATTGAACGAGATTC
TGGATACCTTCCTGAACGACGAGTGCCTCTTGCATGCCATGCATATCAGCACAGGACTGTCCATCTTCGA
CACATCTCTGTTTTAGGAATTCCTAGAGCTCGCTGATCAGCCTCGACTGTGCCTTCTAGTTGCCAGCCAT
CTGTTGTTTGCCCCTCCCCCGTGCCTTCCTTGACCCTGGAAGGTGCCACTCCCACTGTCCTTTCCTAATA
AAATGAGGAAATTGCATCGCATTGTCTGAGTAGGTGTCATTCTATTCTGGGGGGTGGGGTGGGGCAGGAC
AGCAAGGGGGAGGATTGGGAAGAGAATAGCAGGCATGCTGGGGAGCTAGAGGCCGCAGGAACCCCTAGTG
ATGGAGTTGGCCACTCCCTCTCTGCGCGCTCGCTCGCTCACTGAGGCCGGGCGACCAAAGGTCGCCCGAC
GCCCGGGCGGCCTCAGTGAGCGAGCGAGCGCGCAGCTGCCTGCAGGACATGTGAGCAAAAGGCCAGCAAA
AGGCCAGGAACCGTAAAAAGGCCGCGTTGCTGGCGTTTTTCCATAGGCTCCGCCCCCCTGACGAGCATCA
CAAAAATCGACGCTCAAGTCAGAGGTGGCGAAACCCGACAGGACTATAAAGATACCAGGCGTTTCCCCCT
GGAAGCTCCCTCGTGCGCTCTCCTGTTCCGACCCTGCCGCTTACCGGATACCTGTCCGCCTTTCTCCCTT
CGGGAAGCGTGGCGCTTTCTCATAGCTCACGCTGTAGGTATCTCAGTTCGGTGTAGGTCGTTCGCTCCAA
GCTGGGCTGTGTGCACGAACCCCCCGTTCAGCCCGACCGCTGCGCCTTATCCGGTAACTATCGTCTTGAG
TCCAACCCGGTAAGACACGACTTATCGCCACTGGCAGCAGCCACTGGTAACAGGATTAGCAGAGCGAGGT
ATGTAGGCGGTGCTACAGAGTTCTTGAAGTGGTGGCCTAACTACGGCTACACTAGAAGAACAGTATTTGG
TATCTGCGCTCTGCTGAAGCCAGTTACCTTCGGAAAAAGAGTTGGTAGCTCTTGATCCGGCAAACAAACC
ACCGCTGGTAGCGGTGGTTTTTTTGTTTGCAAGCAGCAGATTACGCGCAGAAAAAAAGGATCTCAAGAAG
ATCCTTTGATCTTTTCTACGGGGTCTGACGCTCAGTGGAACGAAAACTCACGTTAAGGGATTTTGGTCAT
GAGATTATCAAAAAGGATCTTCACCTAGATCCTTTTAAATTAAAAATGAAGTTTTAAATCAATCTAAAGT
ATATATGAGTAAACTTGGTCTGACAGTTACCAATGCTTAATCAGTGAGGCACCTATCTCAGCGATCTGTC
TATTTCGTTCATCCATAGTTGCCTGACTCCCCGTCGTGTAGATAACTACGATACGGGAGGGCTTACCATC
TGGCCCCAGTGCTGCAATGATACCGCGGCTTCCACGCTCACCGGCTCCAGATTTATCAGCAATAAACCAG
CCAGCCGGAAGGGCCGAGCGCAGAAGTGGTCCTGCAACTTTATCCGCCTCCATCCAGTCTATTAATTGTT
GCCGGGAAGCTAGAGTAAGTAGTTCGCCAGTTAATAGTTTGCGCAACGTTGTTGCCATTGCTACAGGCAT
CGTGGTGTCACGCTCGTCGTTTGGTATGGCTTCATTCAGCTCCGGTTCCCAACGATCAAGGCGAGTTACA
TGATCCCCCATGTTGTGCAAAAAAGCGGTTAGCTCCTTCGGTCCTCCGATCGTTGTCAGAAGTAAGTTGG
CCGCAGTGTTATCACTCATGGTTATGGCAGCACTGCATAATTCTCTTACTGTCATGCCATCCGTAAGATG
CTTTTCTGTGACTGGTGAGTACTCAACCAAGTCATTCTGAGAATAGTGTATGCGGCGACCGAGTTGCTCT
TGCCCGGCGTCAATACGGGATAATACCGCGCCACATAGCAGAACTTTAAAAGTGCTCATCATTGGAAAAC
GTTCTTCGGGGCGAAAACTCTCAAGGATCTTACCGCTGTTGAGATCCAGTTCGATGTAACCCACTCGTGC
ACCCAACTGATCTTCAGCATCTTTTACTTTCACCAGCGTTTCTGGGTGAGCAAAAACAGGAAGGCAAAAT
GCCGCAAAAAAGGGAATAAGGGCGACACGGAAATGTTGAATACTCATACTCTTCCTTTTTCAATATTATT
GAAGCATTTATCAGGGTTATTGTCTCATGAGCGGATACATATTTGAATGTATTTAGAAAAATAAACAAAT
AGGGGTTCCGCGCACATTTCCCCGAAAAGTGCCACCTGACGTCTAAGAAACCATTATTATCATGACATTA
ACCTATAAAAATAGGCGTATCACGAGGCCCTTTCGTCTCGCGCGTTTCGGTGATGACGGTG
Features (pLannotate 1.2.2; 18 found; start..end, strand, type, name):
    113..162     +  misc_feature   bom (fragment): basis of mobility region from pBR322
    163..618     -  rep_origin     f1 ori (sequence partly withheld): f1 bacteriophage origin of replication; arrow indicates direction of (+) strand synthesis
    637..688     +  misc_feature   bom (fragment): basis of mobility region from pBR322
    693..833     -  repeat_region  AAV2 ITR: inverted terminal repeat of adeno-associated virus serotype 2 inverted
    848..865     +  CDS            small t antigen (fragment): SV40 (simian virus 40) small t antigen
    891..1102    +  promoter       EF-1α core promoter: core promoter for human elongation factor EF-1α
   1167..4322    +  CDS            cas9: CAS9_STAAU - Experimental evidence at protein level: Swiss-Prot protein existence level 1. CRISPR (clustered regularly interspaced short palindromic repeat) is an adaptive immune system that provides protection against mobile genetic elements (viruses, transposable elements and conjugative plasmids). CRISPR clusters contain spacers, sequences complementary to antecedent mobile elements, and target invading nucleic acids. CRISPR clusters are transcribed and processed into CRISPR RNA (crRNA). In type II CRISPR systems correct processing of pre-crRNA requires a trans- encoded small RNA (tracrRNA)
   4323..4370    +  CDS            nucleoplasmin NLS: bipartite nuclear localization signal from nucleoplasmin
   4521..4537    +  CDS            VP96 (fragment): 6 tandem repeats of the minimal activation domain of herpes simplex virus VP16 (Cheng et al., 2013)
   4734..5114    +  CDS            RELA (fragment): TF65_HUMAN - Also known as NFKB3. Experimental evidence at protein level: Swiss-Prot protein existence level 1. NF-kappa-B is a pleiotropic transcription factor present in almost all cell types and is the endpoint of a series of signal transduction events that are initiated by a vast array of stimuli related to many biological processes such as inflammation, immunity, differentiation, cell growth, tumorigenesis and apoptosis. NF-kappa-B is a homo- or heterodimeric complex formed by the Rel-like domain- containing proteins RELA/p65, RELB, NFKB1/p105, NFKB1/p50, REL and NFKB2/p52. The heterodime
   5142..5339    +  CDS            Rta AD (fragment): transcriptional activation domain from the human herpesvirus 4 (Epstein-Barr virus) replication and transcription activator Rta/BRLF1 (Hardwick et al., 1992; Chavez et al., 2015)
   5373..5484    +  polyA_signal   bGH poly(A) signal: bovine growth hormone polyadenylation signal
   5628..5655    -  repeat_region  AAV2 ITR (fragment): inverted terminal repeat of adeno-associated virus serotype 2 inverted
   5684..5711    -  repeat_region  AAV2 ITR (fragment): inverted terminal repeat of adeno-associated virus serotype 2 inverted
   5784..6372    -  rep_origin     ori: high-copy-number ColE1/pMB1/pBR322/pUC origin of replication
   6543..7403    -  CDS            AmpR: β-lactamase; bla; confers resistance to ampicillin, carbenicillin, and related antibiotics
   7404..7508    -  promoter       AmpR promoter: bla
   7603..11      +  CDS            rop (fragment) (across the origin): Rop protein, which maintains plasmids at low copy number; rop
