[The description below was written by a language model from this plasmid's Addgene catalogue record and pLannotate feature annotations shown in this document.]
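Description:
pAAV-EFS-dSa-VPR mini. is an adeno-associated virus transfer plasmid built on a pAAV (pUC f1) backbone of about 7.6 kb. It is designed to deliver a compact CRISPR transcriptional activator within the limited AAV packaging capacity. It is propagated in bacteria as a high-copy plasmid through a ColE1/pUC-type origin and selected with ampicillin via the β-lactamase gene and its native promoter. An f1 phage origin is also present, and short annotated fragments of bom, rop and SV40 small t antigen appear to be backbone remnants rather than functional parts. The recorded use of a recombination-deficient growth strain is consistent with the need to keep the repetitive AAV2 inverted terminal repeats intact. The feature table shows one complete ITR upstream of the cassette. Only two short ITR fragments are detected downstream, so the second repeat is incompletely annotated in this sequence record.

Between the ITRs, the EFS (EF-1α core) promoter, a short constitutive human promoter, drives a single open reading frame terminated by a bovine growth hormone polyadenylation signal. The coding sequence begins with Staphylococcus aureus Cas9, recorded as the catalytically dead form (dSa Cas9), which binds guide-specified DNA targets without cutting them. It is followed by a bipartite nucleoplasmin nuclear localization signal and the C-terminal "VPR mini" module. The annotation identifies VPR mini as truncated portions of a VP16-derived activation domain, the human RELA/p65 activation region and the Epstein-Barr virus Rta activation domain.

No guide RNA cassette is annotated, so the guide presumably has to be supplied separately. The construct is intended for producing AAV vectors for targeted activation of endogenous genes in mammalian cells.
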