Addgene plasmid #99686: pAAV-EFS-dSa-VPR mini.
Purpose: Expresses dSa Cas9 fused to optimized combination of truncated activation domains from EFS promoter
Depositing lab: George Church. Depositing organization: Harvard Medical School. Publication: Rational design of a compact CRISPR-Cas9 activator for AAV-mediated delivery. Vora S, Cheng J, Xiao R, VanDusen NJ, Quintino L, Pu WT, Vandenberghe LH, Chavez A, Church G. bioRxiv 2018. 298620 10.1101/298620.
Backbone
  Vector backbone: pAAV (pUC f1)
  Vector type: AAV
Growth in bacteria
  Bacterial resistance: Ampicillin, 100 μg/mL
  Growth temperature: 30°C
  Growth strain: NEB Stable
  Copy number: High Copy
Gene/Insert
  Gene/Insert name: dCas9
  Species: Synthetic
  Mutation: dead Cas9
  Tag / fusion protein: VPR mini (C terminal on insert)
  Cloning method: Restriction Enzyme; 5′ cloning site unknown (unknown if destroyed); 3′ cloning site unknown (unknown if destroyed)
Terms and licenses: Academic/Nonprofit Terms; Industry Terms: Not Available to Industry
Depositor comments: Please visit https://doi.org/10.1101/298620 for bioRxiv preprint.
How to cite: pAAV-EFS-dSa-VPR mini. was a gift from George Church (Addgene plasmid # 99686 ; http://n2t.net/addgene:99686 ; RRID:Addgene_99686)
